Addgene plasmid #74747: pGM32DEST
Purpose: Encodes for the QF-GR recombinant gene, splice linker, and mCherry reporter gene
Depositing lab: Jordan Ward & Keith Yamamoto. Depositing organization: University of California, San Francisco (UCSF). Publication: A New Tool for Inducible Gene Expression in Caenorhabditis elegans. Monsalve GC, Yamamoto KR, Ward JD. Genetics. 2019 Feb;211(2):419-430. doi: 10.1534/genetics.118.301705. Epub 2018 Nov 30. PubMed 30504365.
Backbone
  Vector backbone: pUCTCAPR3-GW
  Total vector size (bp): 10043
  Vector type: Worm Expression
  Selectable markers: mCherry
Growth in bacteria
  Bacterial resistance: Chloramphenicol and Ampicillin, 25 & 100 μg/mL
  Growth temperature: 37°C
  Growth strain: ccdB Survival
  Copy number: High Copy
Gene/Insert 1
  Gene/Insert name: Gateway cassette
  Species: C. elegans (nematode)
  Insert size (bp): 1704
  Cloning method: Gibson Cloning
  Sequencing primers: 5′ CAGGAAACAGCTATGACCATG
Gene/Insert 2
  Gene/Insert name: QF-GR
  Species: H. sapiens (human), Synthetic; Neurospora crassa
  Insert size (bp): 3222
  GenBank ID: NCBI Gene ID: 2908
  Entrez Gene: NR3C1 (a.k.a. GCCR, GCR, GCRST, GR, GRL)
  Promoter: No promoter
  Tag / fusion protein: Fusion of the Neurospora crassa QF activator to the ligand-binding domain from the Homo sapiens Glucocorticoid Receptor
  Cloning method: Gibson Cloning
  Sequencing primers: 5′ gtgtacctaccaggccagtccc; 3′ ACCTGAGAGAAGACGGGTGATGCT
Resource information
  A portion of this plasmid was derived from a plasmid made by: Kang Shen Laboratory, Stanford University
Terms and licenses: Academic/Nonprofit Terms; Industry Terms: Not Available to Industry
Depositor comments: bioRxiv doi.org/10.1101/445833
How to cite: pGM32DEST was a gift from Jordan Ward & Keith Yamamoto (Addgene plasmid # 74747 ; http://n2t.net/addgene:74747 ; RRID:Addgene_74747)
