[The description below was written by a language model from this plasmid's Addgene catalogue record and pLannotate feature annotations shown in this document.]
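Description:
pGM32DEST is a 10,043 bp Gateway destination vector for expression in C. elegans, built on the pUCTCAPR3-GW backbone. It replicates in E. coli from a high-copy ColE1/pUC-type origin and carries an ampicillin resistance gene. The Gateway cassette adds a chloramphenicol resistance gene and the ccdB toxin gene between attR1 and attR2, so the unrecombined plasmid has to be maintained in a ccdB-tolerant strain under both antibiotics. Short annotated fragments of lacI, lacZα, rop, bom and the pUC polylinker appear to be backbone remnants rather than functional parts.

The payload has no promoter of its own. An LR reaction is evidently meant to replace the attR1–CmR–ccdB–attR2 cassette with a promoter of choice, placing it directly upstream of the QF-GR coding sequence. QF-GR is a fusion of the Neurospora crassa QF (qa-1f) transcriptional activator, which binds a defined 16 bp site found upstream of quinate-metabolism genes, to the ligand-binding domain of the human glucocorticoid receptor (NR3C1). This design is intended to make activator function dependent on hormone ligand.

Downstream, a splice linker joins QF-GR to an mCherry reporter, presumably in an operon-like arrangement, so that red fluorescence marks the cells and animals expressing the driver. mCherry is annotated as several pieces, including mislabelled partial matches, consistent with a worm-optimised gene interrupted by synthetic introns, one of which contains a minimal FRT site. A short aex-5 match lies after the reporter; the record does not explain it or name the 3′ UTR. The associated publication describes the plasmid as part of a toolkit for inducible gene expression in C. elegans.
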