Features (pLannotate 1.2.2; 29 found; start..end, strand, type, name):
     96..200     +  promoter       AmpR promoter: bla
    201..1061    +  CDS            AmpR: β-lactamase; bla; confers resistance to ampicillin, carbenicillin, and related antibiotics
   1232..1820    +  rep_origin     ori: high-copy-number ColE1/pMB1/pBR322/pUC origin of replication
   2003..2095    +  CDS            lacI (fragment): lac repressor; lacI; The lac repressor binds to the lac operator to inhibit transcription in E. coli. This inhibition can be relieved by adding lactose or isopropyl-β-D-thiogalactopyranoside (IPTG).
   2108..2129    +  protein_bind   CAP binding site: CAP binding activates transcription in the presence of cAMP. E. coli catabolite activator protein
   2144..2174    +  promoter       lac promoter: promoter for the E. coli lac operon
   2182..2198    +  protein_bind   lac operator: The lac repressor binds to the lac operator to inhibit transcription in E. coli. This inhibition can be relieved by adding lactose or isopropyl-β-D-thiogalactopyranoside (IPTG). lac repressor encoded by lacI
   2276..2400    +  protein_bind   attR1: mutant version of attR; recombination site for the Gateway® LR reaction LR Clonase™
   2425..2455    +  promoter       lac UV5 promoter: E. coli lac promoter with an "up" mutation
   2480..2508    +  promoter       cat promoter (fragment): promoter of the E. coli cat gene encoding chloramphenicol acetyltransferase
   2509..3168    +  CDS            CmR: chloramphenicol acetyltransferase; cat; confers resistance to chloramphenicol
   3347..3505    +  CDS            ccdA (fragment): CCDA_ECO57 - Also known as H, letA. Experimental evidence at protein level: Swiss-Prot protein existence level 1. Antitoxin component of a type II toxin-antitoxin (TA) system which inhibits the post-segregational killing (PSK) of plasmid-free cells, also referred to as a plasmid addiction system. Binds to and blocks the activity of CcdB; will also remove bound CcdB protein from the CcdB-GyrA complex by forming a CcdA-CcdB complex, a process termed rejuvenation. Functions as a transcriptional corepressor for the ccdAB operon, repression also requires CcdB (By similarity). From Escherichia coli
   3510..3812    +  CDS            ccdB: CCDB_ECOLI - Also known as G, letB, letD. Experimental evidence at protein level: Swiss-Prot protein existence level 1. Toxic component of a type II toxin-antitoxin (TA) system, functioning in plasmid maintainence. Responsible for the post- segregational killing (PSK) of plasmid-free cells, also referred to as a plasmid addiction system. Half-life of over 2 hours. Cell killing by CcdB is accompanied by filamentation, defects in chromosome and plasmid segregation, defects in cell division, formation of anucleate cells, decreased DNA synthesis and plasmid loss. Interferes with the activity of DN
   3856..3980    -  protein_bind   attR2: mutant version of attR; recombination site for the Gateway® LR reaction LR Clonase™
   4017..4034    -  misc_feature   MCS (fragment): pUC18/19 multiple cloning site
   4115..6562    +  CDS            qa-1f: QA1F_NEUCR - Protein predicted: Swiss-Prot protein existence level 4. Transcription activation of genes for enzymes and proteins of quinate metabolism by binding to a 16 base-pair sequence (consensus 5'- GGRTAARYRYTTAYCC-3') in front of each Qa genes. From Neurospora crassa (strain ATCC 24698 / 74-OR23-1A / CBS 708.71 / DSM 1257 / FGSC 987).
   6563..7333    +  CDS            NR3C1 (fragment): GCR_HUMAN - Also known as GRL. Experimental evidence at protein level: Swiss-Prot protein existence level 1. [Isoform Alpha-D3]: Has lowest transcriptional activation activity of all isoforms created by alternative initiation (PubMed:15866175, PubMed:23820903). Has transcriptional repression activity (PubMed:23303127). From Homo sapiens (Human).
   7600..7998    +  CDS            mCherry (fragment): mCherry is a basic (constitutively fluorescent) red fluorescent protein published in 2004, derived from Discosoma sp.. It is reported to be a very rapidly-maturing monomer with low acid sensitivity.
   7995..8022    +  CDS            mEGFP (fragment): monomeric enhanced GFP, optimized with synthetic introns for expression in C. elegans
   8023..8056    -  protein_bind   FRT (minimal): supports FLP-mediated excision but not integration (Turan and Bode, 2011) FLP recombinase from the Saccharomyces cerevisiae 2μ plasmid
   8056..8085    +  CDS            mEGFP (fragment): monomeric enhanced GFP, optimized with synthetic introns for expression in C. elegans
   8084..8494    +  CDS            Blue102 (fragment): Blue102 is a fluorescent protein published in 2010, derived from Discosoma sp..
   9072..9167    +  CDS            aex-5 (fragment): AEX5_CAEEL - Also known as kpc-3 From Caenorhabditis elegans.
   9295..9330    +  CDS            rop (fragment): Rop protein, which maintains plasmids at low copy number; rop
   9432..9531    +  misc_feature   bom (fragment): basis of mobility region from pBR322
   9603..9648    -  misc_feature   MCS (fragment): pUC18/19 multiple cloning site
   9645..9802    +  CDS            lacZα (fragment): LacZα fragment of β-galactosidase; lacZ fragment
   9808..9907    -  misc_feature   bom (fragment): basis of mobility region from pBR322
  10009..1       -  CDS            rop (fragment) (across the origin): Rop protein, which maintains plasmids at low copy number; rop
>Addgene plasmid #74747 | pGM32DEST | depositor full sequence | sequence record 141339 | pGM32DEST sequence 10043 bps
GACGAAAGGGCCTCGTGATACGCCTATTTTTATAGGTTAATGTCATGATAATAATGGTTTCTTAGACGTC
AGGTGGCACTTTTCGGGGAAATGTGCGCGGAACCCCTATTTGTTTATTTTTCTAAATACATTCAAATATG
TATCCGCTCATGAGACAATAACCCTGATAAATGCTTCAATAATATTGAAAAAGGAAGAGTATGAGTATTC
AACATTTCCGTGTCGCCCTTATTCCCTTTTTTGCGGCATTTTGCCTTCCTGTTTTTGCTCACCCAGAAAC
GCTGGTGAAAGTAAAAGATGCTGAAGATCAGTTGGGTGCACGAGTGGGTTACATCGAACTGGATCTCAAC
AGCGGTAAGATCCTTGAGAGTTTTCGCCCCGAAGAACGTTTTCCAATGATGAGCACTTTTAAAGTTCTGC
TATGTGGCGCGGTATTATCCCGTATTGACGCCGGGCAAGAGCAACTCGGTCGCCGCATACACTATTCTCA
GAATGACTTGGTTGAGTACTCACCAGTCACAGAAAAGCATCTTACGGATGGCATGACAGTAAGAGAATTA
TGCAGTGCTGCCATAACCATGAGTGATAACACTGCGGCCAACTTACTTCTGACAACGATCGGAGGACCGA
AGGAGCTAACCGCTTTTTTGCACAACATGGGGGATCATGTAACTCGCCTTGATCGTTGGGAACCGGAGCT
GAATGAAGCCATACCAAACGACGAGCGTGACACCACGATGCCTGTAGCAATGGCAACAACGTTGCGCAAA
CTATTAACTGGCGAACTACTTACTCTAGCTTCCCGGCAACAATTAATAGACTGGATGGAGGCGGATAAAG
TTGCAGGACCACTTCTGCGCTCGGCCCTTCCGGCTGGCTGGTTTATTGCTGATAAATCTGGAGCCGGTGA
GCGTGGGTCTCGCGGTATCATTGCAGCACTGGGGCCAGATGGTAAGCCCTCCCGTATCGTAGTTATCTAC
ACGACGGGGAGTCAGGCAACTATGGATGAACGAAATAGACAGATCGCTGAGATAGGTGCCTCACTGATTA
AGCATTGGTAACTGTCAGACCAAGTTTACTCATATATACTTTAGATTGATTTAAAACTTCATTTTTAATT
TAAAAGGATCTAGGTGAAGATCCTTTTTGATAATCTCATGACCAAAATCCCTTAACGTGAGTTTTCGTTC
CACTGAGCGTCAGACCCCGTAGAAAAGATCAAAGGATCTTCTTGAGATCCTTTTTTTCTGCGCGTAATCT
GCTGCTTGCAAACAAAAAAACCACCGCTACCAGCGGTGGTTTGTTTGCCGGATCAAGAGCTACCAACTCT
TTTTCCGAAGGTAACTGGCTTCAGCAGAGCGCAGATACCAAATACTGTTCTTCTAGTGTAGCCGTAGTTA
GGCCACCACTTCAAGAACTCTGTAGCACCGCCTACATACCTCGCTCTGCTAATCCTGTTACCAGTGGCTG
CTGCCAGTGGCGATAAGTCGTGTCTTACCGGGTTGGACTCAAGACGATAGTTACCGGATAAGGCGCAGCG
GTCGGGCTGAACGGGGGGTTCGTGCACACAGCCCAGCTTGGAGCGAACGACCTACACCGAACTGAGATAC
CTACAGCGTGAGCTATGAGAAAGCGCCACGCTTCCCGAAGGGAGAAAGGCGGACAGGTATCCGGTAAGCG
GCAGGGTCGGAACAGGAGAGCGCACGAGGGAGCTTCCAGGGGGAAACGCCTGGTATCTTTATAGTCCTGT
CGGGTTTCGCCACCTCTGACTTGAGCGTCGATTTTTGTGATGCTCGTCAGGGGGGCGGAGCCTATGGAAA
AACGCCAGCAACGCGGCCTTTTTACGGTTCCTGGCCTTTTGCTGGCCTTTTGCTCACATGTTCTTTCCTG
CGTTATCCCCTGATTCTGTGGATAACCGTATTACCGCCTTTGAGTGAGCTGATACCGCTCGCCGCAGCCG
AACGACCGAGCGCAGCGAGTCAGTGAGCGAGGAAGCGGAAGAGCGCCCAATACGCAAACCGCCTCTCCCC
GCGCGTTGGCCGATTCATTAATGCAGCTGGCACGACAGGTTTCCCGACTGGAAAGCGGGCAGTGAGCGCA
ACGCAATTAATGTGAGTTAGCTCACTCATTAGGCACCCCAGGCTTTACACTTTATGCTTCCGGCTCGTAT
GTTGTGTGGAATTGTGAGCGGATAACAATTTCACACAGGAAACAGCTATGACCATGATTACGCCAAGCTT
GCATGCTCCAGTGTGGTGGAATTCTGCAGATATCAACAAGTTTGTACAAAAAAGCTGAACGAGAAACGTA
AAATGATATAAATATCAATATATTAAATTAGATTTTGCATAAAAAACAGACTACATAATACTGTAAAACA
CAACATATCCAGTCACTATGGCGGCCGCATTAGGCACCCCAGGCTTTACACTTTATGCTTCCGGCTCGTA
TAATGTGTGGATTTTGAGTTAGGATCCGGCGAGATTTTCAGGAGCTAAGGAAGCTAAAATGGAGAAAAAA
ATCACTGGATATACCACCGTTGATATATCCCAATGGCATCGTAAAGAACATTTTGAGGCATTTCAGTCAG
TTGCTCAATGTACCTATAACCAGACCGTTCAGCTGGATATTACGGCCTTTTTAAAGACCGTAAAGAAAAA
TAAGCACAAGTTTTATCCGGCCTTTATTCACATTCTTGCCCGCCTGATGAATGCTCATCCGGAATTCCGT
ATGGCAATGAAAGACGGTGAGCTGGTGATATGGGATAGTGTTCACCCTTGTTACACCGTTTTCCATGAGC
AAACTGAAACGTTTTCATCGCTCTGGAGTGAATACCACGACGATTTCCGGCAGTTTCTACACATATATTC
GCAAGATGTGGCGTGTTACGGTGAAAACCTGGCCTATTTCCCTAAAGGGTTTATTGAGAATATGTTTTTC
GTCTCAGCCAATCCCTGGGTGAGTTTCACCAGTTTTGATTTAAACGTGGCCAATATGGACAACTTCTTCG
CCCCCGTTTTCACCATGGGCAAATATTATACGCAAGGCGACAAGGTGCTGATGCCGCTGGCGATTCAGGT
TCATCATGCCGTCTGTGATGGCTTCCATGTCGGCAGAATGCTTAATGAATTACAACAGTACTGCGATGAG
TGGCAGGGCGGGGCGTAAAGATCTGGATCCGGCTTACTAAAAGCCAGATAACAGTATGCGTATTTGCGCG
CTGATTTTTGCGGTATAAGAATATATACTGATATGTATACCCGAAGTATGTCAAAAAGAGGTGTGCTATG
AAGCAGCGTATTACAGTGACAGTTGACAGCGACAGCTATCAGTTGCTCAAGGCATATATGATGTCAATAT
CTCCGGTCTGGTAAGCACAACCATGCAGAATGAAGCCCGTCGTCTGCGTGCCGAACGCTGGAAAGCGGAA
AATCAGGAAGGGATGGCTGAGGTCGCCCGGTTTATTGAAATGAACGGCTCTTTTGCTGACGAGAACAGGG
ACTGGTGAAATGCAGTTTAAGGTTTACACCTATAAAAGAGAGAGCCGTTATCGTCTGTTTGTGGATGTAC
AGAGTGATATTATTGACACGCCCGGGCGACGGATGGTGATCCCCCTGGCCAGTGCACGTCTGCTGTCAGA
TAAAGTCTCCCGTGAACTTTACCCGGTGGTGCATATCGGGGATGAAAGCTGGCGCATGATGACCACCGAT
ATGGCCAGTGTGCCGGTCTCCGTTATCGGGGAAGAAGTGGCTGATCTCAGCCACCGCGAAAATGACATCA
AAAACGCCATTAACCTGATGTTCTGGGGAATATAAATGTCAGGCTCCGTTATACACAGCCAGTCTGCAGG
TCGACCATAGTGACTGGATATGTTGTGTTTTACAGTATTATGTAGTCTGTTTTTTATGCAAAATCTAATT
TAATATATTGATATTTATATCATTTTACGTTTCTCGTTCAGCTTTCTTGTACAAAGTGGTTGATATCCAG
CACAGTGGCGGCCGCTCGAGGCGCGCCTCTAGAGGATCCCCGGGATTGGCCAAAGGACCCAAAGGTATGT
TTCGAATGATACTAACATAACATAGAACATTTTCAGGAGGACCCTTGGCTAGCCATGCCACCAAAACGCA
AGACACTCAATGCCGCTGCCGAAGCCAATGCCCACGCTGATGGCCATGCTGATGGCAATGCTGATGGTCA
TGTCGCTAACACTGCAGCAAGCAGCAACAACGCCCGTTTTGCGGACTTGACCAACATTGACACACCCGGC
CTCGGCCCTACCACGACGACGTTACTTGTCGAGCCCGCTCGTTCGAAACGCCAGAGAGTCTCGAGGGCCT
GTGATCAGTGTCGAGCTGCACGTGAAAAGTGTGATGGAATCCAGCCGGCTTGCTTCCCCTGTGTGTCGCA
GGGCCGGTCGTGTACCTACCAGGCCAGTCCCAAGAAGCGAGGAGTCCAGACGGGCTACATCCGCACTCTC
GAACTGGCTCTGGCTTGGATGTTCGAGAACGTTGCCCGCAGCGAGGACGCCCTCCACAATCTTTTGGTCC
GTGATGCTGGCCAGGGCAGCGCTCTCCTGGTCGGCAAAGACTCGCCTGCTGCAGAACGCCTCCATGCAAG
ATGGGCGACGAGTCGAGTCAACAAAAGCATCACCCGTCTTCTCTCAGGTCAGGCCGCACAAGATCCATCT
GAAGACGGCCAATCCCCGTCCGAAGACATAAATGTCCAAGATGCCGGGGCAAAGACATCCGACTTCCCTC
ATGCGCCTCACTTGACTTTCTCGGCGCCTAAGTCTAGTACAGCTGAGACACGCACTCTACCAGGCCCGGT
CCGACCACCTATTTCGGCAAACACCCTGGAAAACAACCTTCAGCCAGATGGAACCGGGATAGGGAAGCTA
CCACCCAATCATTGGCGCCTGCTGGATATCTACTTTTCCTACACGCATTCTTGGCTCCCTATCCTCGAGA
AGAAAGACATGTACCAAGCATTGTACCAGTACTCTGAACAAGGCTCGTTGCTTCCCTCTGCGAATGTCGA
GTCTGGCGTTCATGCCGAGCTTTGGAGCGCGCTCGCCCTGGCGTCCTTCCAGGCTGCTGCTACTGCTGCA
TCGAGTGCTACGGGTCCAGCTTCAGCTGCTCATGGCCATGACAATGCCATCAATCCTTCACCTGCAGACA
TATCTGACACAGCCCGAAAGCTCATACCTTTGGAAAGCGGGCCGTTCCAGGTTCAGCACTGCAGAGCGTT
GCTGCTTCTTTGTCTCGTAAGCCTTGGGCGGGATGATTGGGAGTCTGCTTGGTTGCTGGTTGGCTTTGCG
GTCCGCGTCCTACTTGTTGTTCGCACCCAGTTGCCTCCTGATGATGACCGGCCACGACCAAGAATGCGTG
CGCTGCTCGTCGCGTGCTTCATCGTGGATACCATTGTGTCTATGAGACACAACGTGCCGGCCCATCTCAA
GCCAGACGACATTGCGGATCTGCCGTTACCTGAAGACGGTCAAGATCAATGGGAGCCGTGGACACCATGT
GAGGGCTTAGGCGGTGAACACACCATGCTGCAAATGTTGAGGAACCCGGCATACCCTTTAAGCACATTCA
ACCACCTATATGGCGTGACCAAGCTGGTTGCTTTGGAGCTTCTGCCAAGAATACGAACATCTTCACAGAA
CGCTCCCTTGGAGTTCAGGTCGCGGTTGCAGCAGGTAATCGGCCACAATTCTCCCTTCAGCGTCTTTGTC
CTTTCCCAGGATACAGCATCGGCTTTTGTGCCTACTGCATACCTTACCCGTACCGTTTATTTATGGGCAG
CTGCCTTTTCTGAGCCTCTCAACGAACACTACTCGCATCTTCTGATCGAAACTCTTGATCAGTATCAGAA
GCGGTTTGGTACATATGCAATCCCACCTCTGATCCCTTCTCTTCTAGACTCCCTTCTTGCTTTAAAGAAA
CAATCACATTCTTCAGAGCGGCATCGAAGGCACTTGGAAGAGCTTTTCCCCGCCTACTCCTCCATTTGGC
CTCGGGGAGGCCGACACAGCAATACTGGCCTCCAACCCATACGACAACTTGAGCTTCCGCCGACTGCGAC
TGCCACTGCAAGTATCATGCCCCATGTCATGGAACAGCCCCTGTCAACGTCAATAAATCCGGTCAATGAT
CGGTTTAATGGAATACCGAATCCTACCCCCTACAATAGCGATGCGGCCCTAGACGCAATTACTCAAACCA
ATGACTACGGATCAGTCAATACCCATGGCATTCTCAGTACATATCCACCACCTGCCACCCACTTGAACGA
GGCCTCGGTGGCCCTTGCGCCTGGAGGTGCTCCTCCCAGACCACCCCCGCCATACGTTGATAGTACAACG
AACCATCCTCCTTACCATAGTAACCTCGTCCCCATGGCCAATTTCGGATATTCGACTGTAGACTATGATG
CGATGGTGGATGATCTGGCATCGATCGAGTACACGGATGCGGTTGACGTTGATCCGCAGTTCATGACGAA
CCTCGGGTTTGTCCCAGGGTGTAATTTTAGCGATATCAACACGTATGAGCAAGTTCCTGCAACGTTACCA
CAACTCACCCCTACCCTGGTGTCACTGTTGGAGGTTATTGAACCTGAAGTGTTATATGCAGGATATGATA
GCTCTGTTCCAGACTCAACTTGGAGGATCATGACTACGCTCAACATGTTAGGAGGGCGGCAAGTGATTGC
AGCAGTGAAATGGGCAAAGGCAATACCAGGTTTCAGGAACTTACACCTGGATGACCAAATGACCCTACTG
CAGTACTCCTGGATGTTTCTTATGGCATTTGCTCTGGGGTGGAGATCATATAGACAATCAAGTGCAAACC
TGCTGTGTTTTGCTCCTGATCTGATTATTAATGAGCAGAGAATGACTCTACCCTGCATGTACGACCAATG
TAAACACATGCTGTATGTTTCCTCTGAGTTACACAGGCTTCAGGTATCTTATGAAGAGTATCTCTGTATG
AAAACCTTACTGCTTCTCTCTTCAGTTCCTAAGGACGGTCTGAAGAGCCAAGAGCTATTTGATGAAATTA
GAATGACCTACATCAAAGAGCTAGGAAAAGCCATTGTCAAGAGGGAAGGAAACTCCAGCCAGAACTGGCA
GCGGTTTTATCAACTGACAAAACTCTTGGATTCTATGCATGAAGTGGTTGAAAATCTCCTTAACTATTGC
TTCCAAACATTTTTGGATAAGACCATGAGTATTGAATTCCCCGAGATGTTAGCTGAAATCATCACCAATC
AGATACCAAAATATTCAAATGGAAATATCAAAAAACTTCTGTTTCATCAAAAGTAGGCTAGCGTCGACGG
TACCGCTGTCTCATCCTACTTTCACCTAGTTAACTGCTTGTCTTAAAATCTATGCTTCTCTTTAGTATCT
AAAATTTTCCTAGAAGCTTACAAGTATATAAATGGTCTCTTCTCAATAAAGGTTGTATATTTATTCATCT
TATTGAATCTGCCATTTCCTCGTTTTTGCGAGTTTATATACCTTCCAATTTTCTTTCTATTGTATTTTCA
ACTTCTAATTTTAATTCAGGGAAACTGCTTCAACGCATCATGGTCTCAAAGGGTGAAGAAGATAACATGG
CAATTATTAAAGAGTTTATGCGTTTCAAGGTGCATATGGAGGGATCTGTCAATGGGCATGAGTTTGAAAT
TGAAGGTGAAGGAGAAGGCCGACCATATGAGGGAACACAAACCGCAAAACTAAAGGTAAGTTTAAACATA
TATATACTAACTAACCCTGATTATTTAAATTTTCAGGTAACTAAAGGCGGACCATTACCATTCGCCTGGG
ACATCCTCTCTCCACAGTTCATGTATGGAAGTAAAGCTTATGTTAAACATCCGGCAGATATACCAGATTA
TTTGAAACTTTCATTCCCGGAGGGTTTTAAGTGGGAACGCGTAATGAATTTTGAAGACGGAGGAGTTGTT
ACAGTGACGCAAGACTCAAGGTAAGTTTAAACAGTTCGGTACGAAGTTCCTATACTTTCTAGAGAATAGG
AACTTCTAACTAACCATACATATTTAAATTTTCAGCCTCCAAGATGGAGAATTTATTTATAAAGTCAAAC
TTCGAGGAACGAATTTCCCCTCGGATGGACCTGTTATGCAGAAGAAGACTATGGGATGGGAAGCTTCAAG
TGAAAGAATGTACCCTGAAGACGGTGCTCTTAAGGGAGAGATTAAACAACGTCTTAAATTGAAAGATGGA
GGACATTACGATGCTGAGGTAAGTTTAAACATGATTTTACTAACTAACTAATCTGATTTAAATTTTCAGG
TGAAGACAACTTACAAAGCCAAAAAACCAGTTCAGCTGCCAGGAGCGTACAATGTTAATATTAAACTGGA
TATCACCTCCCACAACGAGGATTACACTATCGTTGAGCAATATGAAAGAGCTGAAGGGCGGCACTCGACA
GGTGGCATGGATGAATTGTATAAGTAAGAGCTCCGCATCGGCCGCTGTCATCAGATCGCCATCTCGCGCC
CGTGCCTCTGACTTCTAAGTCCAATTACTCTTCAACATCCCTACATGCTCTTTCTCCCTGTGCTCCCACC
CCCTATTTTTGTTATTATCAAAAAAACTTCTTCTTAATTTCTTTGTTTTTTAGCTTCTTTTAAGTCACCT
CTAACAATGAAATTGTGTAGATTCAAAAATAGAATTAATTCGTAATAAAAAGTCGAAAAAAATTGTGCTC
CCTCCCCCCATTAATAATAATTCTATCCCAAAATCTACACAATGTTCTGTGTACACTTCTTATGTTTTTT
TTACTTCTGATAAATTTTTTTTGAAACATCATAGAAAAAACCGCACACAAAATACCTTATCATATGTTAC
GTTTCAGTTTATGACCGCAATTTTTATTTCTTCGCACGTCTGGGCCTCTCATGACGTCAAATCATGCTCA
TCGTGAAAAAGTTTTGGAGTATTTTTGGAATTTTTCAATCAAGTGAAAGTTTATGAAATTAATTTTCCTG
CTTTTGCTTTTTGGGGGTTTCCCCTATTGTTTGTCAAGAGTTTCGAGGACGGCGTTTTTCTTGCTAAAAT
CACAAGTATTGATGAGCACGATGCAAGAAAGATCGGAAGAAGGTTTGGGTTTGAGGCTCAGTGGAAGGTG
AGTAGAAGTTGATAATTTGAAAGTGGAGTAGTGTCTATGGGGTTTTTGCCTTAAATGACAGAATACATTC
CCAATATACCAAACATAACTGTTTCCTACTAGTCGGCCGTACGGGCCCTTTCGTCTCGCGCGTTTCGGTG
ATGACGGTGAAAACCTCTGACACATGCAGCTCCCGGAGACGGTCACAGCTTGTCTGTAAGCGGATGCCGG
GAGCAGACAAGCCCGTCAGGGCGCGTCAGCGGGTGTTGGCGGGTGTCGGGGCTGGCTTAACTATGCGGCA
TCAGAGCAGATTGTACTGAGAGTGCACCATATGCGGTGTGAAATACCGCACAGATGCGTAAGGAGAAAAT
ACCGCATCAGGCGGCCTTAATTAATTCTAGCTAGTGGGCAGATCTTCGAATGCATCGCGCGCACCGTACG
TCTCGAGGAATTCCTGCAGGTCGACTCTAGAGGATCCCCGGGTACCGAGCTCGAATTCACTGGCCGTCGT
TTTACAACGTCGTGACTGGGAAAACCCTGGCGTTACCCAACTTAATCGCCTTGCAGCACATCCCCCTTTC
GCCAGCTGGCGTAATAGCGAAGAGGCCCGCACCGATCGCCCTTCCCAACAGTTGCGCAGCCTGAATGGCG
AATGGCGCCTGATGCGGTATTTTCTCCTTACGCATCTGTGCGGTATTTCACACCGCATATGGTGCACTCT
CAGTACAATCTGCTCTGATGCCGCATAGTTAAGCCAGCCCCGACACCCGCCAACACCCGCTGACGCGCCC
TGACGGGCTTGTCTGCTCCCGGCATCCGCTTACAGACAAGCTGTGACCGTCTCCGGGAGCTGCATGTGTC
AGAGGTTTTCACCGTCATCACCGAAACGCGCGA
