>Addgene plasmid #74747 | pGM32DEST | addgene partial sequence | sequence record 142399 | M13-Rev 5'-CAGGAAACAGCTATGACC-3'
GTGGTGGAATTCTGCAGATATCAACAAGTTTGTACAAAAAAGCTGAACGAGAAACGTAAAATGATATAAA
TATCAATATATTAAATTAGATTTTGCATAAAAAACAGACTACATAATACTGTAAAACACAACATATCCAG
TCACTATGGCGGCCGCATTAGGCACCCCAGGCTTTACACTTTATGCTTCCGGCTCGTATAATGTGTGGAT
TTTGAGTTAGGATCCGTCGAGATTTTCAGGAGCTAAGGAAGCTAAAATGGAGAAAAAAATCACTGGATAT
ACCACCGTTGATATATCCCAATGGCATCGTAAAGAACATTTTGAGGCATTTCAGTCAGTTGCTCAATGTA
CCTATAACCAGACCGTTCAGCTGGATATTACGGCCTTTTTAAAGACCGTAAAGAAAAATAAGCACAAGTT
TTATCCGGCCTTTATTCACATTCTTGCCCGCCTGATGAATGCTCATCCGGAATTCCGTATGGCAATGAAA
GACGGTGAGCTGGTGATATGGGATAGTGTTCACCCTTGTTACACCGTTTTCCATGAGCAAACTGAAACGT
TTTCATCGCTCTGGAGTGAATACCACGACGATTTCCGGCAGTTTCTACACATATATTCGCAAGATGTGGC
GTGTTACGGTGAAAACCTGGCCTATTTCCCTAAAGGGTTTATTGAGAATATGTTTTTCGTCTCAGCCAAT
CCCTGGGTGAGTTTCACCAGTTTTGATTTAAACGTGGCCAATATGGACAACTTCTTCGCCCCCGTTTTCA
CCATGGGCAAATATTATACGCAAGGCGACAAGGTGCTGATGCCGCTGGCGATTCAGGTTCATCATGCCGT
TTGTGATGGCTTCCATGTCGGCAGAATGCTTAATGAATTACAACAGTACTGCGATGAGTGGCAGGGCGGG
GCGTAA
