>Addgene plasmid #74747 | pGM32DEST | addgene partial sequence | sequence record 142401 | QF-rev 5'-GGACTGGCCTGGTAGGTACA-3'
AGCCGGCTGGATTCCATCACACTTTTCACGTGCAGCTCGACACTGATCACAGGCCCTCGAGACTCTCTGG
CGTTTCGAACGAGCGGGCTCGACAAGTAACGTCGTCGTGGTAGGGCCGAGGCCGGGTGTGTCAATGTTGG
TCAAGTCCGCAAAACGGGCGTTGTTGCTGCTTGCTGCAGTGTTAGCGACATGACCATCAGCATTGCCATC
AGCATGGCCATCAGCGTGGGCATTGGCTTCGGCAGCGGCATTGAGTGTCTTGCGTTTTGGTGGCATGGCT
AGCCAAGGGTCCTCCTGAAAATGTTCTATGTTATGTTAGTATCATTCGAAACATACCTTTGGGTCCTTTG
GCCAATCCCGGGGATCCTCTAGAGGCGCGCCTCGAGCGGCCGCCACTGTGCTGGATATCAACCACTTTGT
ACAAGAAAGCTGAACGAGAAACGTAAAATGATATAAATATCAATATATTAAATTAGATTTTGCATAAAAA
ACAGACTACATAATACTGTAAAACACAACATATCCAGTCACTATGGTCGACCTGCAGACTGGCTGTGTAT
AAGGGAGCCTGACATTTATATTCCCCAGAACATCAGGTTAATGGCGTTTTTGATGTCATTTTCGCGGTGG
CTGAGATCAGCCACTTCTTCCCCGATAACGGAGACCGGCACACTGGCCATATCGGTGGTCATCATGCGCC
AGCTTT
