>Addgene plasmid #74747 | pGM32DEST | addgene partial sequence | sequence record 146636 | hGR-F  5'-GAGTACACGGATGCGGTTG-3'
CCCAGGGTGTAATTTTAGCGATATCAACACGTATGAGCAAGTTCCTGCAACGTTACCACAACTCACCCCT
ACCCTGGTGTCACTGTTGGAGGTTATTGAACCTGAAGTGTTATATGCAGGATATGATAGCTCTGTTCCAG
ACTCAACTTGGAGGATCATGACTACGCTCAACATGTTAGGAGGGCGGCAAGTGATTGCAGCAGTGAAATG
GGCAAAGGCAATACCAGGTTTCAGGAACTTACACCTGGATGACCAAATGACCCTACTGCAGTACTCCTGG
ATGTTTCTTATGGCATTTGCTCTGGGGTGGAGATCATATAGACAATCAAGTGCAAACCTGCTGTGTTTTG
CTCCTGATCTGATTATTAATGAGCAGAGAATGACTCTACCCTGCATGTACGACCAATGTAAACACATGCT
GTATGTTTCCTCTGAGTTACACAGGCTTCAGGTATCTTATGAAGAGTATCTCTGTATGAAAACCTTACTG
CTTCTCTCTTCAGTTCCTAAGGACGGTCTGAAGAGCCAAGAGCTATTTGATGAAATTAGAATGACCTACA
TCAAAGAGCTAGGAAAAGCCATTGTCAAGAGGGAAGGAAACTCCAGCCAGAACTGGCAGCGGTTTTATCA
ACTGACAAAACTCTTGGATTCTATGCATGAAGTGGTTGAAAATCTCCTTAACTATTGCTTCCAAACATTT
TTGGATAAGACCATGAGTATTGAATTCCCCGAGATGTTAGCTGAAATCATCACCAATCAGATACCAAAAT
ATTCAAATGGAAATATCAAAAAACTTCTGTTTCATCAAAAGTAGGCTAGCGTCGACGGTACCGCTGTCTC
ATCCTACTTTCACCTAGTTAACTGCTTGTCTTAAAATCTATGCTTCTCTTTAGTATCTAAAATTTTCCTA
GAAGCTTACAAGTATATAAATGGTCTCTTCTCAATAA
